Addgene plasmid #145967: pRSFDuetG-HsPatL1_1-59 (MCSII)_B
Purpose: Bacterial Expression of HsPatL1_1-59
Depositing lab: Elisa Izaurralde. Depositing organization: Max Planck Institute for Developmental Biology.
Backbone
  Vector backbone: Unknown
  Vector type: Bacterial Expression
Growth in bacteria
  Bacterial resistance: Kanamycin, 50 μg/mL
  Growth temperature: 37°C
  Growth strain: DH5alpha
  Copy number: Low Copy
Gene/Insert
  Gene/Insert name: HsPatL1_1-59
  Species: H. sapiens (human)
  Entrez Gene: PATL1 (a.k.a. Pat1b, hPat1b)
  Cloning method: Unknown
Terms and licenses: Academic/Nonprofit Terms; Industry Terms: Not Available to Industry
Depositor comments: ORF extracted from NCBI: NM_152716.2 Plasmids from this collection were made available to the research community and donated after the lab closed. Please note that the sequence provided by the depositing laboratory may be theoretical/predicted or based on Sanger sequencing results. There may be discrepancies between sequencing results obtained by Addgene and the depositor sequence. If an Addgene verified sequence is not available, please contact before placing your order to request that our lab fully sequence the plasmid.
How to cite: pRSFDuetG-HsPatL1_1-59 (MCSII)_B was a gift from Elisa Izaurralde (Addgene plasmid # 145967 ; http://n2t.net/addgene:145967 ; RRID:Addgene_145967)
