[The description below was written by a language model from this plasmid's Addgene catalogue record and pLannotate feature annotations shown in this document.]
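Description:
pRSFDuetG-HsPatL1_1-59 (MCSII)_B is a 4.7 kb bacterial expression plasmid for producing an N-terminal fragment (residues 1–59) of human PATL1 (Pat1b), a scaffold protein that links mRNA deadenylation to decapping and contributes to P-body assembly. The catalogue lists the backbone as unknown, but the name and the annotated features point to an RSFDuet-type dual-cassette vector. It carries the RSF1030 origin, which is compatible with other common origins and so allows co-maintenance with additional plasmids in the same E. coli cell. It also carries a kanamycin resistance gene (aminoglycoside phosphotransferase) for selection and a lacI gene with its own promoter. The short "TcR" and extra AmpR promoter fragments in the table are probably small backbone matches rather than functional elements.

Two T7 promoter/lac operator units are present. The first spans the sequence origin and is followed by a T7 gene 10 ribosome binding site, but no coding sequence is annotated downstream of it, so the first cloning site appears to be empty. The second unit drives an open reading frame for Schistosoma japonicum glutathione S-transferase followed by the PATL1 fragment. The annotation tool matched this fragment to the zebrafish orthologue, whereas the record gives the source as human. This arrangement suggests an N-terminal GST fusion in the second cloning site, although the table does not confirm the reading frame or the linker. An S-tag fragment lies downstream, and the record does not show whether it is translated. A T7 terminator closes the cassette. Expression requires a host supplying T7 RNA polymerase and is inducible with IPTG, which relieves LacI repression. The construct is suited to purifying the GST-tagged peptide, alone or co-expressed with binding partners, for interaction or structural studies.
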