Features (pLannotate 1.2.2; 19 found; start..end, strand, type, name):
      3..27      +  protein_bind   lac operator: The lac repressor binds to the lac operator to inhibit transcription in E. coli. This inhibition can be relieved by adding lactose or isopropyl-β-D-thiogalactopyranoside (IPTG). lac repressor encoded by lacI
     42..64      +  RBS            RBS: efficient ribosome binding site from bacteriophage T7 gene 10 (Olins and Rangwala, 1989)
    244..262     +  promoter       T7 promoter: promoter for bacteriophage T7 RNA polymerase
    263..287     +  protein_bind   lac operator: The lac repressor binds to the lac operator to inhibit transcription in E. coli. This inhibition can be relieved by adding lactose or isopropyl-β-D-thiogalactopyranoside (IPTG). lac repressor encoded by lacI
    333..986     +  CDS            GST26_SCHJA: Experimental evidence at protein level: Swiss-Prot protein existence level 1. GST isoenzymes appear to play a central role in the parasite detoxification system. Other functions are also suspected including a role in increasing the solubility of haematin in the parasite gut. From Schistosoma japonicum (Blood fluke).
   1038..1214    +  CDS            patl1 (fragment): PATL1_DANRE - Experimental evidence at protein level: Swiss-Prot protein existence level 1. RNA-binding protein involved in deadenylation-dependent decapping of mRNAs, leading to the degradation of mRNAs. Acts as a scaffold protein that connects deadenylation and decapping machinery. Required for cytoplasmic mRNA processing body (P-body) assembly. From Danio rerio (Zebrafish) (Brachydanio rerio).
   1236..1277    +  CDS            S-Tag (fragment): affinity and epitope tag derived from pancreatic ribonuclease A
   1307..1324    +  CDS            SET1 (fragment): solubility-enhancement tag derived from T7 phage gene 10B
   1332..1379    +  terminator     T7 terminator: transcription terminator for bacteriophage T7 RNA polymerase
   1543..1600    +  promoter       AmpR promoter (fragment): bla
   1609..2424    -  CDS            KanR: aminoglycoside phosphotransferase; aph(3')-Ia; confers resistance to kanamycin in bacteria or G418 (Geneticin®) in eukaryotes
   2425..2516    -  promoter       AmpR promoter: bla
   2532..3281    -  rep_origin     RSF ori: Plasmids containing the RSF 1030 origin of replication can be propagated in E. coli cells that contain additional plasmids with compatible origins.
   3364..3428    -  CDS            TcR (fragment): tetracycline efflux protein; tet; confers resistance to tetracycline
   3443..3464    -  protein_bind   CAP binding site: CAP binding activates transcription in the presence of cAMP. E. coli catabolite activator protein
   3477..4559    -  CDS            lacI: lac repressor; lacI; The lac repressor binds to the lac operator to inhibit transcription in E. coli. This inhibition can be relieved by adding lactose or isopropyl-β-D-thiogalactopyranoside (IPTG).
   4560..4637    -  promoter       lacI promoter: lacI
   4645..4680    -  CDS            TcR (fragment): tetracycline efflux protein; tet; confers resistance to tetracycline
   4683..2       +  promoter       T7 promoter (across the origin): promoter for bacteriophage T7 RNA polymerase
>Addgene plasmid #145967 | pRSFDuetG-HsPatL1_1-59 (MCSII)_B | depositor full sequence | sequence record 288412 | Full Sequence
GGGGAATTGTGAGCGGATAACAATTCCCCTGTAGAAATAATTTTGTTTAACTTTAATAAGGAGATATACC
ATGGGCAGCAGCCATCACCATCATCACCACAGCGCGGGTCTGGAAGTTCTGTTCCAGGGGCCCCAGGATC
CGAATTCGAGCTCGGCGCGCCTGCAGGTCGACAAGCTTGCGGCCGCATAATGCTTAAGTCGAACAGAAAG
TAATCGTATTGTACACGGCCGCATAATCGAAATTAATACGACTCACTATAGGGGAATTGTGAGCGGATAA
CAATTCCCCATCTTAGTATATTAGTTAAGTATAAGAAGGAGATATACATAATATGTCCCCTATACTAGGT
TATTGGAAAATTAAGGGCCTTGTGCAACCCACTCGACTTCTTTTGGAATATCTTGAAGAAAAATATGAAG
AGCATTTGTATGAGCGCGATGAAGGTGATAAATGGCGAAACAAAAAGTTTGAATTGGGTTTGGAGTTTCC
CAATCTTCCTTATTATATTGATGGTGATGTTAAATTAACACAGTCTATGGCCATCATACGTTATATAGCT
GACAAGCACAACATGTTGGGTGGTTGTCCAAAAGAGCGTGCAGAGATTTCAATGCTTGAAGGAGCGGTTT
TGGATATTAGATACGGTGTTTCGAGAATTGCATATAGTAAAGACTTTGAAACTCTCAAAGTTGATTTTCT
TAGCAAGCTACCTGAAATGCTGAAAATGTTCGAAGATCGTTTATGTCATAAAACATATTTAAATGGTGAT
CATGTAACCCATCCTGACTTCATGTTGTATGACGCTCTTGATGTTGTTTTATACATGGACCCAATGTGCC
TGGATGCGTTCCCAAAATTAGTTTGTTTTAAAAAACGTATTGAAGCTATCCCACAAATTGATAAGTACTT
GAAATCCAGCAAGTATATAGCATGGCCTTTGCAGGGCTGGCAAGCCACGTTTGGTGGTGGCGACCATCCT
CCAAAATCGGATCTGGAAGTTCTGTTCCAGGGGCCCCATATGGCAGATCTCAATTGGATGTTCCGCTACG
AGTCTTTGGAGGATTGTCCTCTGGATGAAGATGAAGATGCATTTCAGGGACTGGGAGAAGAAGATGAAGA
GATTGATCAATTCAATGATGATACATTTGGGTCAGGTGCAGTTGATGATGATTGGCAGGAAGCACATGAG
CGCCTGGCTGAATTGGAAGAAAAGTAGGGTACCCTCGAGTCTGGTAAAGAAACCGCTGCTGCGAAATTTG
AACGCCAGCACATGGACTCGTCTACTAGCGCAGCTTAATTAACCTAGGCTGCTGCCACCGCTGAGCAATA
ACTAGCATAACCCCTTGGGGCCTCTAAACGGGTCTTGAGGGGTTTTTTGCTGAAACCTCAGGCATTTGAG
AAGCACACGGTCACACTGCTTCCGGTAGTCAATAAACCGGTAAACCAGCAATAGACATAAGCGGCTATTT
AACGACCCTGCCCTGAACCGACGACAAGCTGACGACCGGGTCTCCGCAAGTGGCACTTTTCGGGGAAATG
TGCGCGGAACCCCTATTTGTTTATTTTTCTAAATACATTCAAATATGTATCCGCTCATGAATTAATTCTT
AGAAAAACTCATCGAGCATCAAATGAAACTGCAATTTATTCATATCAGGATTATCAATACCATATTTTTG
AAAAAGCCGTTTCTGTAATGAAGGAGAAAACTCACCGAGGCAGTTCCATAGGATGGCAAGATCCTGGTAT
CGGTCTGCGATTCCGACTCGTCCAACATCAATACAACCTATTAATTTCCCCTCGTCAAAAATAAGGTTAT
CAAGTGAGAAATCACCATGAGTGACGACTGAATCCGGTGAGAATGGCAAAAGTTTATGCATTTCTTTCCA
GACTTGTTCAACAGGCCAGCCATTACGCTCGTCATCAAAATCACTCGCATCAACCAAACCGTTATTCATT
CGTGATTGCGCCTGAGCGAGACGAAATACGCGGTCGCTGTTAAAAGGACAATTACAAACAGGAATCGAAT
GCAACCGGCGCAGGAACACTGCCAGCGCATCAACAATATTTTCACCTGAATCAGGATATTCTTCTAATAC
CTGGAATGCTGTTTTCCCGGGGATCGCAGTGGTGAGTAACCATGCATCATCAGGAGTACGGATAAAATGC
TTGATGGTCGGAAGAGGCATAAATTCCGTCAGCCAGTTTAGTCTGACCATCTCATCTGTAACATCATTGG
CAACGCTACCTTTGCCATGTTTCAGAAACAACTCTGGCGCATCGGGCTTCCCATACAATCGATAGATTGT
CGCACCTGATTGCCCGACATTATCGCGAGCCCATTTATACCCATATAAATCAGCATCCATGTTGGAATTT
AATCGCGGCCTAGAGCAAGACGTTTCCCGTTGAATATGGCTCATACTCTTCCTTTTTCAATATTATTGAA
GCATTTATCAGGGTTATTGTCTCATGAGCGGATACATATTTGAATGTATTTAGAAAAATAAACAAATAGG
CATGCAGCGCTCTTCCGCTTCCTCGCTCACTGACTCGCTACGCTCGGTCGTTCGACTGCGGCGAGCGGTG
TCAGCTCACTCAAAAGCGGTAATACGGTTATCCACAGAATCAGGGGATAAAGCCGGAAAGAACATGTGAG
CAAAAAGCAAAGCACCGGAAGAAGCCAACGCCGCAGGCGTTTTTCCATAGGCTCCGCCCCCCTGACGAGC
ATCACAAAAATCGACGCTCAAGCCAGAGGTGGCGAAACCCGACAGGACTATAAAGATACCAGGCGTTTCC
CCCTGGAAGCTCCCTCGTGCGCTCTCCTGTTCCGACCCTGCCGCTTACCGGATACCTGTCCGCCTTTCTC
CCTTCGGGAAGCGTGGCGCTTTCTCATAGCTCACGCTGTTGGTATCTCAGTTCGGTGTAGGTCGTTCGCT
CCAAGCTGGGCTGTGTGCACGAACCCCCCGTTCAGCCCGACCGCTGCGCCTTATCCGGTAACTATCGTCT
TGAGTCCAACCCGGTAAGACACGACTTATCGCCACTGGCAGCAGCCATTGGTAACTGATTTAGAGGACTT
TGTCTTGAAGTTATGCACCTGTTAAGGCTAAACTGAAAGAACAGATTTTGGTGAGTGCGGTCCTCCAACC
CACTTACCTTGGTTCAAAGAGTTGGTAGCTCAGCGAACCTTGAGAAAACCACCGTTGGTAGCGGTGGTTT
TTCTTTATTTATGAGATGATGAATCAATCGGTCTATCAAGTCAACGAACAGCTATTCCGTTACTCTAGAT
TTCAGTGCAATTTATCTCTTCAAATGTAGCACCTGAAGTCAGCCCCATACGATATAAGTTGTAATTCTCA
TGTTAGTCATGCCCCGCGCCCACCGGAAGGAGCTGACTGGGTTGAAGGCTCTCAAGGGCATCGGTCGAGA
TCCCGGTGCCTAATGAGTGAGCTAACTTACATTAATTGCGTTGCGCTCACTGCCCGCTTTCCAGTCGGGA
AACCTGTCGTGCCAGCTGCATTAATGAATCGGCCAACGCGCGGGGAGAGGCGGTTTGCGTATTGGGCGCC
AGGGTGGTTTTTCTTTTCACCAGTGAGACGGGCAACAGCTGATTGCCCTTCACCGCCTGGCCCTGAGAGA
GTTGCAGCAAGCGGTCCACGCTGGTTTGCCCCAGCAGGCGAAAATCCTGTTTGATGGTGGTTAACGGCGG
GATATAACATGAGCTGTCTTCGGTATCGTCGTATCCCACTACCGAGATGTCCGCACCAACGCGCAGCCCG
GACTCGGTAATGGCGCGCATTGCGCCCAGCGCCATCTGATCGTTGGCAACCAGCATCGCAGTGGGAACGA
TGCCCTCATTCAGCATTTGCATGGTTTGTTGAAAACCGGACATGGCACTCCAGTCGCCTTCCCGTTCCGC
TATCGGCTGAATTTGATTGCGAGTGAGATATTTATGCCAGCCAGCCAGACGCAGACGCGCCGAGACAGAA
CTTAATGGGCCCGCTAACAGCGCGATTTGCTGGTGACCCAATGCGACCAGATGCTCCACGCCCAGTCGCG
TACCGTCTTCATGGGAGAAAATAATACTGTTGATGGGTGTCTGGTCAGAGACATCAAGAAATAACGCCGG
AACATTAGTGCAGGCAGCTTCCACAGCAATGGCATCCTGGTCATCCAGCGGATAGTTAATGATCAGCCCA
CTGACGCGTTGCGCGAGAAGATTGTGCACCGCCGCTTTACAGGCTTCGACGCCGCTTCGTTCTACCATCG
ACACCACCACGCTGGCACCCAGTTGATCGGCGCGAGATTTAATCGCCGCGACAATTTGCGACGGCGCGTG
CAGGGCCAGACTGGAGGTGGCAACGCCAATCAGCAACGACTGTTTGCCCGCCAGTTGTTGTGCCACGCGG
TTGGGAATGTAATTCAGCTCCGCCATCGCCGCTTCCACTTTTTCCCGCGTTTTCGCAGAAACGTGGCTGG
CCTGGTTCACCACGCGGGAAACGGTCTGATAAGAGACACCGGCATACTCTGCGACATCGTATAACGTTAC
TGGTTTCACATTCACCACCCTGAATTGACTCTCTTCCGGGCGCTATCATGCCATACCGCGAAAGGTTTTG
CGCCATTCGATGGTGTCCGGGATCTCGACGCTCTCCCTTATGCGACTCCTGCATTAGGAAATTAATACGA
CTCACTATA
